>Addgene plasmid #187815 | GB4361 | addgene full sequence | sequence record 378046 | Addgene NGS Result
GAATAAATGAGTAGATGAATTTTAGCGGCTAAAGGAGGCGGCATGGAAAATCAAGAACAACCAGGCACCG
ACGCCGTGGAATGCCCCATGTGTGGAGGAACGGGCGGTTGGCCAGGCGTAAGCGGCTGGGTTGCCTGCCG
GCCCTGCAATGGCACTGGAACCCCCAAGCCCGAGGAATCGGCGTGAGCGGTCGCAAACCATCCGGCCCGG
TACAAATCGGCGCGGCGCTGGGTGATGACCTGGTGGAGAAGTTGAAGGCCGCGCAGGCCGCCCAGCGGCA
ACGCATCGAGGCAGAAGCACGCCCCGGTGAATCGTGGCAAGCGGCCGCTGATCGAATCCGCAAAGAATCC
CGGCAACCGCCGGCAGCCGGTGCGCCGTCGATTAGGAAGCCGCCCAAGGGCGACGAGCAACCAGATTTTT
TCGTTCCGATGCTCTATGACGTGGGCACCCGCGATAGTCGCAGCATCATGGACGTGGCCGTTTTCCGTCT
GTCGAAGCGTGACCGACGAGCTGGCGAGGTGATCCGCTACGAGCTTCCAGACGGGCACGTAGAGGTTTCC
GCAGGGCCGGCCGGCATGGCCAGTGTGTGGGATTACGACCTGGTACTGATGGCGGTTTCCCATCTAACCG
AATCCATGAACCGATACCGGGAAGGGAAGGGAGACAAGCCCGGCCGCGTGTTCCGTCCACACGTTGCGGA
CGTACTCAAGTTCTGCCGGCGAGCCGATGGCGGAAAGCAGAAAGACGACCTGGTAGAAACCTGCATTCGG
TTAAACACCACGCACGTTGCCATGCAGCGTACGAAGAAGGCCAAGAACGGCCGCCTGGTGACGGTATCCG
AGGGTGAAGCCTTGATTAGCCGCTACAAGATCGTAAAGAGCGAAACCGGGCGGCCGGAGTACATCGAGAT
CGAGCTAGCTGATTGGATGTACCGCGAGATCACAGAAGGCAAGAACCCGGACGTGCTGACGGTTCACCCC
GATTACTTTTTGATCGATCCCGGCATCGGCCGTTTTCTCTACCGCCTGGCACGCCGCGCCGCAGGCAAGG
CAGAAGCCAGATGGTTGTTCAAGACGATCTACGAACGCAGTGGCAGCGCCGGAGAGTTCAAGAAGTTCTG
TTTCACCGTGCGCAAGCTGATCGGGTCAAATGACCTGCCGGAGTACGATTTGAAGGAGGAGGCGGGGCAG
GCTGGCCCGATCCTAGTCATGCGCTACCGCAACCTGATCGAGGGCGAAGCATCCGCCGGTTCCTAATGTA
CGGAGCAGATGCTAGGGCAAATTGCCCTAGCAGGGGAAAAAGGTCGAAAAGGACTCTTTCCTGTGGATAG
CACGTACATTGGGAACCCAAAGCCGTACATTGGGAACCGGAACCCGTACATTGGGAACCCAAAGCCGTAC
ATTGGGAACCGGTCACACATGTAAGTGACTGATATAAAAGAGAAAAAAGGCGATTTTTCCGCCTAAAACT
CTTTAAAACTTATTAAAACTCTTAAAACCCGCCTGGCCTGTGCATAACTGTCTGGCCAGCGCACAGCCGA
AGAGCTGCAAAAAGCGCCTACCCTTCGGTCGCTGCGCTCCCTACGCCCCGCCGCTTCGCGTCGGCCTATC
GCGGCCGCTGGCCGCTCAAAAATGGCTGGCCTACGGCCAGGCAATCTACCAGGGCGCGGACAAGCCGCGC
CGTCGCCACTCGACCGCCGGCGCCCACATCAAGGCACCCTGCCTCGCGCGTTTCGGTGATGACGGTGAAA
ACCTCTGACACATGCAGCTCCCGGTGACGGTCACAGCTTGTCTGTAAGCGGATGCCGGGAGCAGACAAGC
CCGTCAGGGCGCGTCAGCGGGTGTTGGCGGGTGTCGGGGCGCAGCCATGACCCAGTCACGTAGCGATAGC
GGAGTGTATACTGGCTTAACTATGCGGCATCAGAGCAGATTGTACTGAGAGTGCACCATATGCGGTGTGA
AATACCGCACAGATGCGTAAGGAGAAAATACCGCATCAGGCGCTCTTCCGCTTCCTCGCTCACTGACTCG
CTGCGCTCGGTCGTTCGGCTGCGGCGAGCGGTATCAGCTCACTCAAAGGCGGTAATACGGTTATCCACAG
AATCAGGGGATAACGCAGGAAAGAACATGTGAGCAAAAGGCCAGCAAAAGGCCAGGAACCGTAAAAAGGC
CGCGTTGCTGGCGTTTTTCCATAGGCTCCGCCCCCCTGACGAGCATCACAAAAATCGACGCTCAAGTCAG
AGGTGGCGAAACCCGACAGGACTATAAAGATACCAGGCGTTTCCCCCTGGAAGCTCCCTCGTGCGCTCTC
CTGTTCCGACCCTGCCGCTTACCGGATACCTGTCCGCCTTTCTCCCTTCGGGAAGCGTGGCGCTTTCTCA
TAGCTCACGCTGTAGGTATCTCAGTTCGGTGTAGGTCGTTCGCTCCAAGCTGGGCTGTGTGCACGAACCC
CCCGTTCAGCCCGACCGCTGCGCCTTATCCGGTAACTATCGTCTTGAGTCCAACCCGGTAAGACACGACT
TATCGCCACTGGCAGCAGCCACTGGTAACAGGATTAGCAGAGCGAGGTATGTAGGCGGTGCTACAGAGTT
CTTGAAGTGGTGGCCTAACTACGGCTACACTAGAAGGACAGTATTTGGTATCTGCGCTCTGCTGAAGCCA
GTTACCTTCGGAAAAAGAGTTGGTAGCTCTTGATCCGGCAAACAAACCACCGCTGGTAGCGGTGGTTTTT
TTGTTTGCAAGCAGCAGATTACGCGCAGAAAAAAAGGATCTCAAGAAGATCCTTTGATCTTTTCTACGGG
GTCTGACGCTCAGTGGAACGAAAACTCACGTTAAGGGATTTTGGTCATGCATTCTAGGTGATTAGAAAAA
CTCATCGAGCATCAAATGAAACTGCAATTTATTCATATCAGGATTATCAATACCATATTTTTGAAAAAGC
CGTTTCTGTAATGAAGGAGAAAACTCACCGAGGCAGTTCCATAGGATGGCAAGATCCTGGTATCGGTCTG
CGATTCCGACTCGTCCAACATCAATACAACCTATTAATTTCCCCTCGTCAAAAATAAGGTTATCAAGTGA
GAAATCACCATGAGTGACGACTGAATCCGGTGAGAATGGCAAAAGTTTATGCATTTCTTTCCAGACTTGT
TCAACAGGCCAGCCATTACGCTCGTCATCAAAATCACTCGCATCAACCAAACCGTTATTCATTCGTGATT
GCGCCTGAGCGAGTCGAAATACGCGATCGCTGTTAAAAGGACAATTACAAACAGGAATCGAATGCAACCG
GCGCAGGAACACTGCCAGCGCATCAACAATATTTTCACCTGAATCAGGATATTCTTCTAATACCTGGAAT
GCTGTTTTCCCTGGGATCGCAGTGGTGAGTAACCATGCATCATCAGGAGTACGGATAAAATGCTTGATGG
TCGGAAGAGGCATAAATTCCGTCAGCCAGTTTAGTCTGACCATCTCATCTGTAACATCATTGGCAACGCT
ACCTTTGCCATGTTTCAGAAACAACTCTGGCGCATCGGGCTTCCCATACAATCGGTAGATTGTCGCACCT
GATTGCCCGACATTATCGCGAGCCCATTTATACCCATATAAATCAGCATCCATGTTGGAATTTAATCGCG
GCCTTGAGCAAGACGTTTCCCGTTGAATATGGCTCATAACAGAACTTATTATTTCCTTCCTCTTTTCTAC
AGTATTTAAAGATACCCCAAGAAGCTAATTATAACAAGACGAACTCCAATTCACTGTTCCTTGCATTCTA
AAACCTTAAATACCAGAAAACAGCTTTTTCAAAGTTGTTTTCAAAGTTGGCGTATAACATAGTATCGACG
GAGCCGATTTTGAAACCGCGGTGATCACAGGCAGCAACGCTCTGTCATCGTTACAATCAACATGCTACCC
TCCGCGAGATCATCCGTGTTTCAAACCCGGCAGCTTAGTTGCCGTTCTTCCGAATAGCATCGGTAACATG
AGCAAAGTCTGCCGCCTTACAACGGCTCTCCCGCTGACGCCGTCCCGGACTGATGGGCTGCCTGTATCGA
GTGGTGATTTTGTGCCGAGCTGCCGGTCGGGGAGCTGTTGGCTGGCTGGTGGCAGGATATATTGTGGTGT
AAACATAACGAATTCGTCTCAGGAGAGCGATCAGCTTGCATGCCGGTCGATCTAGTAACATAGATGACAC
CGCGCGCGATAATTTATCCTAGTTTGCGCGCTATATTTTGTTTTCTATCGCGTATTAAATGTATAATTGC
GGGACTCTAATCATAAAAACCCATCTCATAAATAACGTCATGCATTACATGTTAATTATTACATGCTTAA
CGTAATTCAACAGAAATTATATGATAATCATGGCAAGACCGGCAACAGGATTCAATCTTAAGAAACTTTA
TTGCCAAATGTTTGAACGATCTGCTTGACTCTAGCTAGAGTCCGAACCCCAGAGTCCCGCTCAGAAGAAC
TCGTCAAGAAGGCGATAGAAGGCTATGCGCTGCGAATCGGGAGCGGCGATACCGTAAAGCACGAGGAAGC
GGTCAGCCCATTCGCCGCCAAGCTCTTCAGCAATATCACGGGTAGCCAACGCTATGTCCTGATAGCGGTC
CGCCACACCCAGCCGGCCACAGTCGATGAATCCAGAAAAGCGGCCATTTTCCACCATGATATTCGGCAAG
CAGGCGTCGCCGTGGGTCACGACGAGATCCTCGCCGTCGGGCATCCGCGCCTTGAGCCTGGCGAACAGTT
CGGCTGGCGCGAGCCCCTGATGCTCTTCGTCCAGATCATCCTGATCGACAAGACCGGCTTCCATCCGAGT
ACGTGCTCGCTCGATGCGGTGTTTCGCTTGGTGGTCGAATGGGCAGGTAGCCGGATCAAGCGTATGCAGC
CGCCGCATTGCATCAGCCATGATGGATACTTTCTCGGCAGGAGCAAGGTGAGATGACAGGAGATCCTGCC
CCGGCACTTCGCCCAATAGCAGCCAGTCCCTTCCCGCTTCAGTGACAACGTCGAGCACAGCTGCGCAAGG
AACGCCCGTCGTGGCCAGCCACGATAGCCGCGCTGCCTCGTCTTGGAGTTCATTCAGGGCACCGGACAGG
TCGGTCTTGACAAAAAGAACCGGGCGCCCCTGCGCTGACAGCCGGAACACGGCGGCATCAGAGCAGCCGA
TTGTCTGTTGTGCCCAGTCATAGCCGAATAGCCTCTCCACCCAAGCGGCCGGAGAACCTGCGTGCAATCC
ATCTTGTTCAATCATGCCTCGATCGAGTTGAGAGTGAATATGAGACTCTAATTGGATACCGAGGGGAATT
TATGGAACGTCAGTGGAGCATTTTTGACAAGAAATATTTGCTAGCTGATAGTGACCTTAGGCGACTTTTG
AACGCGCAATAATGGTTTCTGACGTATGTGCTTAGCTCATTAAACTCCAGAAACCCGCGGCTCAGTGGCT
CCTTCAACGTTGCGGTTCTGTCAGTTCCAAACGTAAAACGGCTTGTCCCGCGTCATCGGCGGGGGTCATA
CCGTGACTCCCTTAATTCTCATGTATCTCCTGACGGAGTGTTTCATGTCCAAGCGAAAAGCCGCTCTACG
GAATGGATCTACGTTACTGCCTGCATAAGGAGATCGGTGTAGCCAAGGACGAAAGCGACCCTAGGTTCTA
ACCGTCGACTTTGGCGGAAAGGTTTCACTCAGGAAGCAGACACTGATTGACACGGTTTAGCAGAACGTTT
GAGGACTAGGTCAAATTGAGTGGTTTAATATCGGCATGTCTGGCTTTAAAATTCAGTATAGTGCGCTGAT
CGGAGATGAATTAAAAACACGAGTTCCCAAAACCAGGCGGGCTCGCCACGTCGGCTAATCCTGGTACATT
ATGTGAACAATGTTCTGAAGAAAATTTGTGAAAGAAGGACGGGTCATCGCCTACTATTAGCAACAACGGT
CGGCCACACCTTCCATTGTCGTGGCCACGCTCGGATTACACGGCAGAGGTGCTTGTGTTCCGACAGGCTA
GCATATTATCCTAAGGCGTTACCCCAATCGTTTACCGTCGGATTTGCTATAGCCCCTGAACGCTACATGT
ACGAAACCATGTTATGTATGCACTAGGTCAACAATAGGACATAGCCTTGTAGTTAACACGTAGCCCGGTC
GTATAAGTACAGTAGACCCTTCGCCGGCATCCTATTTATTAAGTTATTTCTACAGCAAAACGATCATATG
CAGATCCGCAGTGGGCGGTAGACACACGTCCACCCGGCTGCTCTGTAACAGGGACTAAAGAGGTGATGAT
TATCGTGTGTGCCCCGTTATGGTCGTGTTCGATCAGAGCGCCCTTGCGAGCAGTCGTATGCTTTCTCGAA
TTCCGAGCGGTTAAGCGTGACAGTCCCAGCGAACCCACAAAACGTGATCGCAGTCCATGCGATCATACGC
AAGAAGGAAGGTCCCCATACACCGACGCACCAGTTTACACGCCGTATGCATAAACGAGCTGCACAAACGA
GAGTGTTTGAACTGGACCTCTAGTTCCTCTACAAAGAACACCTTGACCTGTTGCGAAGTTGCCTTGCCTA
GATGCAATGTCGGACGTATCACTTTTGCCTCAACGACTGCTGCTTTCGCTGTAACCCAAGACAGACAACA
GTAACCGCCTTTTGAAGGCAAGTCCTCCGCCTGTGACTAACTGTGCCAAATCGTCTTCCAAACCCCTTAT
CCAATTTAACTCACCAAATTATTGCGATACAGACCCTAATTTCACATCATATGACACTAATTGCCTCTGC
CAAAATTCTGTCCTCAATGACTCCCTCTTCTCTCACCAACCAGTCAGTTGGGTTCACCCGGGTCGGACCT
GAGTCGACCAAGCCTTCTTCTCTCACCAACCAGTCGCGACCGCAGAACTTACGCTCGAGGGTCCGTCTTC
TCTCACCAACCAGTCTCCCCGGTTATCTCTCCCGTCCTAATACCTCTACGTGCAAGCAGTATAAAAACAA
AATACATAAACATAACTAAAATCTCATATCGTTGTAATTGTCATATACTAGTGGTAATTAAGTCCAGTTA
CACTTAAGGTTAAATTTGCTGACTCTTTTTTACCTTTCATTTCTGAAAATGAATGAAATCGATGAAAAAA
ATCAAGCTCCCGTACAACAGGAGTGTCTCAAGGAAATGATACAGAACGGCCACGCAAGGAGGATGGGCAG
TGTAGAGGACCTCTACGTAGCCTTAAACAGACAAAACCTGTATAGAAACTTTTGTACGTATGGGGAACTT
TCCGACTACTGCACCCGAGATCAACTGACATTAGCCCTGAGGGAGATTTGTCTCAAAAATCCAACCCTTC
TGCATATAGTCTTGCCAACCCGTTGGCCAAACCATGAGAACTATTATCGTTCTTCCGAATATTATTCAAG
ACCCCATCCTGTCCATGATTATATAAGCGTACTCCAAGAGTTGAAGCTTTCTGGGGTAGTGCTTAATGAA
CAACCGGAATACTCTGCAGTGATGAAGCAAATCCTTGAAGAATTTAAGAATTCAAAAGGTAGCTATACGG
CAAAAATCTTCAAGTTGACAACTACTTTGACGATACCCTACTTCGGGCCTACCGGTCCTTCATGGAGATT
GATCTGTCTCCCCGAGGAACATACAGAGAAGTGGAGGAAGTTCATTTTTGTTAGCAACCACTGTATGTCA
GATGGCAGGTCCAGTATACATTTTTTCCATGATCTTAGAGATGAGCTTAACAATATAAAGACCCCTCCAA
AGAAGTTAGACTATATCTTTAAGTATGAAGAGGATTACCAGTTATTAAGGAAACTCCCTGAGCCTATAGA
GAAAGTTATAGACTTTAGGCCACCGTATTTATTCATCCCGAAGAGCCTTCTTAGCGGATTCATCTATAAC
CACTTACGATTTAGTTCCAAAGGAGTGTGTATGCGAATGGATGACGTTGAGAAAACGGATGACGTCGTAA
CAGAAATAATAAATATTAGCCCTACAGAATTTCAAGCTATCAAGGCCAATATTAAGAGTAACATCCAAGG
GAAATGTACGATCACGCCCTTTTTGCATGTGTGTTGGTTTGTATCCCTTCACAAGTGGGGAAAATTTTTC
AAGCCCCTTAACTTCGAATGGCTGACTGACATTTTTATACCAGCTGATTGCAGGTCCCAACTCCCAGACG
ATGATGAAATGCGACAGATGTATAGATATGGCGCTAATGTAGGGTTTATAGACTTCACTCCCTGGATAAG
CGAGTTTGATATGAACGACAACAAAGAAAACTTCTGGCCCTTAATTGAACACTACCACGAGGTTATTTCT
GAAGCCTTGAGGAATAAGAAGCATCTTCATGGCCTTGGCTTTAACATTCAGGGATTCGTTCAAAAGTATG
TCAATATAGATAAGGTTATGTGCGACCGTGCTATTGGAAAAAGACGTGGCGGTACGCTCTTGAGCAATGT
GGGTTTGTTTAATCAATTGGAAGAGCCGGACGCCAAATATTCTATATGCGACTTAGCCTTTGGTCAATTT
CAGGGAAGCTGGCACCAAGCCTTCAGTCTTGGAGTATGTAGCACTAACGTCAAAGGAATGAACATAGTGG
TTGCATCAACTAAAAACGTGGTAGGATCTCAGGAGAGCTTAGAGGAATTATGTTCCATTTACAAAGCTCT
GCTGTTAGGGCCTTAGGCTTACGAAAATATAGTTGAAACAGAGCAGAGATCATGGTGTTAGCCTTCTATG
GCTGAAGAAAAATAGTTGAAAAAATGTGTGTGTCTAGTGTTTTAGTGTGTCTGTCTGTTGAAAACAGGGA
AAAAAATGTGTTCTTTTTTCCCTGTAATAAGAAATATAGTAATGGAGTCTTTATGTGTAAGTAACCAGTA
AAATGGTTTGTGTAAACATGAATATCTCTGCATCTGTTAATTTTAACATATAAGTTTGGATATGTGTTGT
GGTTTCAACTAATTCAAGTACTTCCTTGATAATGTTTTCCTGTTTCTAGGCTGCAAAACTATAGTAAATC
TTTTAGGTTTTGGTAAAACCTAATTCCATTGGGTGTGGTTGGAGAGCATATAGTTTTTGCGACGCTCTCC
GTCAGGAGCCCTGATTTTTTCACTACTAATAGTACTCACGGCGCAATACCAGCACAGCCTAGTCTCGCCA
GAATGCTGGTCAGCATACGAAAGAGCTTAAGGCAGGCCAATTCCACTGTCAGGGTCACTTGGGTGTTTAG
CACTACCGACAGGTACGCTAGTATGCGTTCTTCCTACCAGAGGTCTGTGGCCGCGTGGTCAAAAGTGCGG
CTTTCGTATTTGCTGCTCGTGTTTACTCTCACAAACTTGACCTGCACGCCAAAGAGATGCTTCTTGTGGA
ACTCGACAACGCAACAACGCGACGGATCTACGTCACAGCGTGCATAGTGAAAACGGAGTTGCTGACGACG
AAAGCGACATTGGGATCTGTCAGTTGTCATTCGCGAAAAACATCCGTCCCCGAGGCGGACACTGATTGAC
GCGGTTTTGTAGAAGGTTAGGGGAATAGGTTAGATTGAGTGGCTTAAGAATGTAAAATCTGGGATTATAG
TGTAGTAATCTCTGATTAACGGTGACGGTTTTAAGACAGGTGTTCGCAAAATCAAGCGGGGTCATTTCAA
CAGATATTGCTGATGGTTTAGGCGTACAATGCCCTGAAGAATAATTAAGAAAAAAGCACCCCTCGTCGCC
TAGAATTACCTACCGCGGTCCACCATACCTTCGATTATCGCGCCCACTCTCCCATTAGTCGGCAGAGGTG
GTTGTGTTGCGATAGCCCAGTATGATATTCTAAGGCGTTACGCTGATGAATATTCTACAGAGTTGCCATA
GGCGTTGAACGCTACACGGACGATACGAATTTACGTATAGAGCGGGTCATCGAAAGGTTATACTCTCGTA
GTTAACATCTAGCCCGGCCCTATCAGTACAGCAGTGCCTTGAATGACATACTCATCATTAAATTTTCTCT
ACAGCCAAACGACCAAGTGCATTTCCAGGGAGCGCGATGGAGATTCATTCTCTCGCCAGCACTGTAATAG
GCACTAAAAGAGTGATGATAATCATGAGTGCCGCGCTAAGGTGGTGTCGGAACAAAGCGGTCTTACGGTC
AGTCGTATTCCTTCTCGAGTTCCGTCCAGTTGAGCGTGTCACTCCCAGTGTACCTGCAAGCCGAGATGGC
TGTGCTTGGAGTCAATCGCATGTAGCATGGTCACCAGACACCGGGGCACCAGTTTTCACGCCTAAAGCAT
AAACGACGAGCAGTCATGAAAGTCTTAGTACTGGACGTGCCGTTTCACTGCGAATATGACTCCCTCTTCT
CTCACCAACCAGTCACGACCGCTTCACGCTAAGGTGCTGGCCACGTGCTAACCTTCTTCTCTCACCAACC
AGTCTGGCGTTGATGTGGATCGACTCTATAGCCATCTTCTCTCACCAACCAGTCCGAGGCCGTTCGTTTC
CCGTCCTAATACCTCTACGTGCAAGCAGTATAAAAACAAAATACATAAACATAACTAAAATCTCATATCG
TTGTAATTGTCATATACTAGTGGTAATTAAGTCCAGTTACACTTAAGGTTAAATTTGCTGACTCTTTTTT
ACCTTTCATTTCTGAAAATGGTTCCTAATAAGGGTTCTTCTGATGTCTTGTCCGAACATTCTGAGCCACA
GTTCACTAAGCTGATCGCCCCTCAAGCCGGACCAAGGAAGTATAAGATCGTGTACCGAAACTTACTGACT
TTCGGATATTGGCACCTTTCTGCTGTTTATGGCTTGTACCTTTGTTTCACTTGTGCTAAATGGGCAACGA
TTTTGTTTGCCTTTTTTCTTTACGTGATAGCTGAAATTGGGATTACTGGTGGAGCTCACAGACTTTGGGC
ACATAGAACTTACAAGGCTAAACTGCCCCTAGAAATTCTTCTTCTCATTATGAACTCCATAGCTTTTCAA
GATACTGCATTTACTTGGGCCAGGGACCATAGACTTCACCACAAATACTCAGATACTGATGCAGATCCTC
ACAACGCAACCCGGGGTTTTTTTTATTCCCACGTTGGGTGGTTGTTGGTCAAAAAGCATCCAGAGGTTAA
GGCTAGAGGAAAGTACTTGTCTCTCGATGACTTAAAGAATAACCCGCTATTGAAGTTCCAAAAAAAATAC
GCCATACTCGTAATTGGAACCTTATGTTTTTTGATGCCTACGTTCGTCCCGGTATACTTTTGGGGTGAAG
GCATCTCTACTGCATGGAACATCAATCTTTTACGATATGTCATGAACTTAAATATGACTTTCCTAGTCAA
CTCTGCTGCCCATATATTTGGGAACAAGCCGTATGATAAATCAATAGCTTCTGTGCAAAATATATCAGTT
TCCCTGGCTACATTTGGGGAGGGTTTCCATAATTATCATCACACATATCCCTGGGATTATCGTGCAGCAG
AACTTGGAAACAATAGATTGAATATGACAACCGCCTTTATTGATTTCTTCGCCTGGATAGGTTGGGCATA
TGATCTAAAGTCTGTGCCACAAGAGGCTATTGCAAAACGGTGCGCAAAAACTGGAGATGGTACTGATATG
TGGGGTAGGAAACGTTGAGCTTAAACCCAACCATACATAATAAAAAGGCGAGCTACCTCACCAACATGTT
CTTGGTTCTTGATGGCTGCTTGAGGTTTTTCAACACAACATGAGTAAAATGGTCAATAAATATGGATATT
CTCATCTTGCTTGATTCGGGCAGGTAGGATATCAGAGAATTCTAGGTATATTTTGTAGGGAAAAAAAACT
AGAATCTCTTCAGGATCTGGATCCTAATACAAGGACATATTAATATTCCATTTTATAAACTTTGCACAAG
CAAGATCTAATTTTATGGAAGAACTGAAGGCTCTCGCGTATCATTTGCCAAAATAATTACCATCTTTTGT
AATCATCTTGGAAACTAGAGATAATATTGATAATATCCATAGTAATAATAATAATAAGAAGAACAAATAT
CATCATAACACAATAATATAGCCTTTTCATGTAAAATTTCATTTCAATGAATAGCCATGTTAGCCCATTT
TCTTTCAGGAAAGTTTATGCTTGCTTACATGAAGAAACAAAAAAAATTATGAGAAACAGAATTTACTCAC
TACTGTGCAAATTATATGTTCAACTGAGCAAACAAGTCTTCAACTACCTCTCCTCAGAGTTGAATCTGTT
CCATGCTTCCTATAGACACAAAAGAACGATAACCACTAAGATAATTCAAAGAAGATAATAAAAGAGAATG
GACCATGGGAAGAAGAGGGGGAGGTGAAGCTGGCGCTGTCAGGAGCTAACTGAGATACTACCATAGATGA
CTACCCATCCCTCTAGGCCTTAGATAACCGGATACAGTGACTTTGATAGGTTTGTGGGGTACAGCTATGA
CTTGCATAGCTGCGTATGGAGGAAGGAACTTTTGCGTGTTAGTATGTTGACCCGTGTATTACGCATGCGG
GTAGATCATGTGGGTAGAGACATCCAGGTCAAGTTCTCGACCTTCTCGTGGGAGGTGATCCAGTTCACTA
TAGGACCATTCCATTCGAGCATGGCACTAAGTACGCCGTCCCCATTCTGGTAATCATCATCCCTATCAGG
GTTTGGAGTGAGTGGTGACGGTTATTCCCCAGGAATGGACTTCTTATTCACAGTCGGTCACATTGGGCTA
CTCCTTGGGTCTTCCGCTTGGCCCGGTCTGTTGGGCCGCCATTGCGTGAGTTTCGGCCCTGTGCTGCGCT
GTGTCGGCGATTCTCATTGGGGCCTCACATCTGGAAACCCCGACCTATTTTGACGGCACCATTGGCGGAA
GTTGCTGGGCTTGTGCACCGTGAAGTCCTCCGCGGGCCTCCCCCCTACAAAAGACGATAAGCTCCGGCAA
GCAGCATTGATCAACGCAAGGATCGGCGATATTAACAGAGATACGGCTGATTACTCTTGTTGGTGTGGTA
TCGCTAAACTGCGCCGCGGAGCCTTATGGCAAAGTCGTCCGCGAACCATTCCGGTAGCGCTTAAGGTCCA
TAGCACATTCATCGCATCCCGGCGTGCGTTCAATTTGACGACCCCTTGGCGCAAAGGTGCTGGCCACGTG
CTAAATTAAAGCGGCTGCACTGCTGTAAGGTCCGTTACGGAGAGGGCGGCCTGGGGAGAGCACTAGCCCA
TCGACCTGTACAGGAACACTCTATATTGTTCTCGGACGGACAGATTACTAGAGTGCCGCTTTCAGCCCCC
CTGTCGTCGCCGACGTCTGTAATATGGCGTTGTTGTGATTCCACTCTATTGAGGCATTAACTGATGCGTA
AGGAGATCTGGAATGAACTGGCCTATGTCACTGAAACTGTGCAAACACCCAATGTCGTTAGTGTAGGTTC
TGACCGATACCTGCTTCGTTGAGAACTCACAATTTTACAACTGGGGACATAATCCCTACGCCCATCATCT
ACTCGCGTCCCTGTGGCTCCAGTTCATGTAATGGGAGAGTATCCTCCACAAGATCTAGTGCTATGGTGGT
ATAGTAAGCTCGTACTGTGGTAGATGACTCCCTCTTCTCTCACCAACCAGTCAACGCCCCGTACCGATGC
TGAACAAGTCGATGCAGGCCCTTCTTCTCTCACCAACCAGTCCAATCCCGAGGCCTGACCCGACATATCC
CATCTTCTCTCACCAACCAGTCGTAGCTAACTATGTTCCCGTCCTAATACCTCTACGTGCAAGCAGTATA
AAAACAAAATACATAAACATAACTAAAATCTCATATCGTTGTAATTGTCATATACTAGTGGTAATTAAGT
CCAGTTACACTTAAGGTTAAATTTGCTGACTCTTTTTTACCTTTCATTTCTGAAAATGGTTGTGTTGACT
AGCAAGGAGACAAAGCCTAGCGTCGCTGAATTTTACGCTGGAAAAAGTGTTTTTATTACTGGGGGTACTG
GGTTTCTCGGTAAGGTTTTCATTGAGAAACTCTTGTATTCTTGTCCAGATATAGAAAACATTTACATGTT
GATCAGGGAAAAAAAAGGTTTATCAGTTAGTGAGAGGATCAAGCAGTTTCTTGACGACCCTCTGTTTACC
AGGTTGAAGGATAAGAGGCCTGCTGATCTTGAGAAAATCGTCCTTATTCCTGGCGACATTACTGCTCCCG
ACTTGGGTATTAACAGTGAGAACGAAAAAATGCTTATAGAAAAGGTGAGTGTTATCATACACTCAGCAGC
TACCGTCAAGTTCAATGAGCCATTGCCTACCGCTTGGAAGATCAATGTCGAGGGTACACGGATGATGTTA
GCACTTAGCAGACGGATGAAGAGAATAGAGGTTTTCATCCATATCTCTACCGCTTACACAAATACAAACA
GGGAGGTGGTTGATGAAATTTTGTACCCTGCACCTGCTGACATTGACCAAGTTCACCAGTACGTGAAAGA
TGGTATCTCTGAAGAAGATACTGAGAAGATCCTCAATGGAAGGCCCAATACATATACTTTCACCAAGGCT
CTGACCGAGCATTTAGTTGCTGAGAACCAAGCTTATGTGCCAACCATTATCGTTAGGCCGAGTGTTGTTG
CTGCTATAAAGGACGAGCCACTTAAAGGATGGCTGGGCAATTGGTTTGGCGCTACCGGATTGACAGTTTT
TACCGCAAAGGGACTAAACAGGGTCATTTATGGTCATTCCTCATACATAGTTGATCTTATTCCTGTAGAT
TACGTTGCTAATTTAGTTATCGCCGCAGGAGCCAAGTCTTCAAAATCTACAGAATTGAAAGTGTATAATT
GCTGCTCTTCAAGCTGCAACCCAGTGACCATTGGGACGTTAATGAGTATGTTCGCTGACGACGCTATAAA
GCAGAAAAGTTATGCAATGCCGTTACCGGGTTGGTACATATTTACCAAGTATAAGTGGCTTGTGCTACTG
TTGACTTTCTTATTTCAGGTCATTCCTGCTTATGTTACAGATCTCTCTAGGCATCTGATTGGTAAATCCC
CACGTTATATCAAGCTCCAATCCCTGGTTAATCAGACTAGATCATCTATAGATTTCTTTACCAACCACAG
CTGGGTTATGAAGGCCGACCGGGTGAGGGAGTTGTACGCATCACTGTCTCCCGCCGATAAATACCTATTC
CCGTGTGATCCTACCGATATAAATTGGACTCATTATATACAGGATTATTGTTGGGGTGTGAGGCACTTCT
TGGAAAAGAAATATCGGTGAGCTTCTTTGTGGTTATTATTTAGCTTCTGTACACTAAATTTATGATGCAA
GAAGCGTTGTACACAACATATAGAAGAAGAGTGCGAGGTGAAGCAAGTAGGAGAAATGTTAGGAAAGCTC
CTATACAAAAGGATGGCATGTTGAAGATTAGCATCTTTTTAATCCCAAGTTTAAATATAAAGCATATTTT
ATGTACCACTTTCTTTATCTGGGGTTTGTAATCCCTTTATATCTTTATGCAATCTTTACGTTAGTTAATA
TCTATCTATCGATATTCTAGTATCTTATACTATAGATCCAACTGAACCAAGAAATTATGAACCGTGTCTT
CCAGAAATTCTAATAATGATGGGAGCAATATAAATATAAGGATGTCTTTGACAATAAAAGGGCGGTGGAA
GAGTTATAGTGAAAGCTTCTGGCCATCAAATGGGCTCTTTGTCACATGATTGAACTACTTCACCACCTAC
CGTTGGTATCCATAGTAAATTGAGATTAAAAAAAGTTAAAACAAACTATTCATTCCATGTCATTTTACTT
TTCAACTTGCTATCTTCTAATTATAAGTGGGTTGTGGAGAGAGCACTGTTGGGTCAGCAAAGCAAAGTAG
ATTATACTCTATAATATTATGATGATTAGTCAACTGCTGCTCACTTACAACGATGGAAATGGGGATGAGG
GTAACTTTACGCTGTCATGAGACGAATTCTGACAGGATATATTGGCGGGTAAACCTAAGAGAAAAGAGCG
TTTATTAGAATAATCGGATATTTAAAAGGGCGTGAAAAGGTTTATCCGTTCGTCCATTTGTATGTGCATG
CCAACCACAGGGTTCCCCTCGGGATCAAAGTACTTTGATCCAACCCCTCCGCTGCTATAGTGCAGTCGGC
TTCTGACGTTCAGTGCAGCCGTCATCTGAAAACGACATGTCGCACAAGTCCTAAGTTACGCGACAGGCTG
CCGCCCTGCCCTTTTCCTGGCGTTTTCTTGTCGCGTGTTTTAGTCGCATAAAGTAGAATACTTGCGACTA
GAACCGGAGACATTACGCCATGAACAAGAGCGCCGCCGCTGGCCTGCTGGGCTATGCCCGCGTCAGCACC
GACGACCAGGACTTGACCAACCAACGGGCCGAACTGCACGCGGCCGGCTGCACCAAGCTGTTTTCCGAGA
AGATCACCGGCACCAGGCGCGACCGCCCGGAGCTGGCCAGGATGCTTGACCACCTACGCCCTGGCGACGT
TGTGACAGTGACCAGGCTAGACCGCCTGGCCCGCAGCACCCGCGACCTACTGGACATTGCCGAGCGCATC
CAGGAGGCCGGCGCGGGCCTGCGTAGCCTGGCAGAGCCGTGGGCCGACACCACCACGCCGGCCGGCCGCA
TGGTGTTGACCGTGTTCGCCGGCATTGCCGAGTTCGAGCGTTCCCTAATCATCGACCGCACCCGGAGCGG
GCGCGAGGCCGCCAAGGCCCGAGGCGTGAAGTTTGGCCCCCGCCCTACCCTCACCCCGGCACAGATCGCG
CACGCCCGCGAGCTGATCGACCAGGAAGGCCGCACCGTGAAAGAGGCGGCTGCACTGCTTGGCGTGCATC
GCTCGACCCTGTACCGCGCACTTGAGCGCAGCGAGGAAGTGACGCCCACCGAGGCCAGGCGGCGCGGTGC
CTTCCGTGAGGACGCATTGACCGAGGCCGACGCCCTGGCGGCCGCCGAGAATGAACGCCAAGAGGAACAA
GCATGAAACCGCACCAGGACGGCCAGGACGAACCGTTTTTCATTACCGAAGAGATCGAGGCGGAGATGAT
CGCGGCCGGGTACGTGTTCGAGCCGCCCGCGCACCTCTCAACCGTGCGGCTGCATGAAATCCTGGCCGGT
TTGTCTGATGCCAAGCTGGCGGCCTGGCCGGCCAGCTTGGCCGCTGAAGAAACCGAGCGCCGCCGTCTAA
AAAGGTGATGTGTATTTGAGTAAAACAGCTTGCGTCATGCGGTCGCTGCGTATATGATGCGATGAGTAAA
TAAACAAATACGCAAGGGGAACGCATGAAGGTTATCGCTGTACTTAACCAGAAAGGCGGGTCAGGCAAGA
CGACCATCGCAACCCATCTAGCCCGCGCCCTGCAACTCGCCGGGGCCGATGTTCTGTTAGTCGATTCCGA
TCCCCAGGGCAGTGCCCGCGATTGGGCGGCCGTGCGGGAAGATCAACCGCTAACCGTTGTCGGCATCGAC
CGCCCGACGATTGACCGCGACGTGAAGGCCATCGGCCGGCGCGACTTCGTAGTGATCGACGGAGCGCCCC
AGGCGGCGGACTTGGCTGTGTCCGCGATCAAGGCAGCCGACTTCGTGCTGATTCCGGTGCAGCCAAGCCC
TTACGACATATGGGCCACCGCCGACCTGGTGGAGCTGGTTAAGCAGCGCATTGAGGTCACGGATGGAAGG
CTACAAGCGGCCTTTGTCGTGTCGCGGGCGATCAAAGGCACGCGCATCGGCGGTGAGGTTGCCGAGGCGC
TGGCCGGGTACGAGCTGCCCATTCTTGAGTCCCGTATCACGCAGCGCGTGAGCTACCCAGGCACTGCCGC
CGCCGGCACAACCGTTCTTGAATCAGAACCCGAGGGCGACGCTGCCCGCGAGGTCCAGGCGCTGGCCGCT
GAAATTAAATCAAAACTCATTTGAGTTAATGAGGTAAAGAGAAAATGAGCAAAAGCACAAACACGCTAAG
TGCCGGCCGTCCGAGCGCACGCAGCAGCAAGGCTGCAACGTTGGCCAGCCTGGCAGACACGCCAGCCATG
AAGCGGGTCAACTTTCAGTTGCCGGCGGAGGATCACACCAAGCTGAAGATGTACGCGGTACGCCAAGGCA
AGACCATTACCGAGCTGCTATCTGAATACATCGCGCAGCTACCAGAGTAAATGAGCAAAT
Features (pLannotate 1.2.2; 15 found; start..end, strand, type, name):
    183..1256    +  CDS            pVS1 RepA: replication protein from the Pseudomonas plasmid pVS1 (Heeb et al., 2000)
   1322..1516    +  rep_origin     pVS1 oriV: origin of replication for the Pseudomonas plasmid pVS1 (Heeb et al., 2000)
   1719..1758    +  CDS            rop (fragment): Rop protein, which maintains plasmids at low copy number; rop
   1860..2000    +  misc_feature   bom: basis of mobility region from pBR322
   2186..2774    -  rep_origin     ori: high-copy-number ColE1/pMB1/pBR322/pUC origin of replication
   2862..3677    -  CDS            KanR: aminoglycoside phosphotransferase; aph(3')-Ia; confers resistance to kanamycin in bacteria or G418 (Geneticin®) in eukaryotes
   4110..4134    +  misc_feature   LB T-DNA repeat: left border repeat from nopaline C58 T-DNA
   4179..4431    -  terminator     NOS terminator: nopaline synthase terminator and poly(A) signal
   4474..5265    -  CDS            neo: KKA2_KLEPN - Also known as kan, nptII. Experimental evidence at protein level: Swiss-Prot protein existence level 1. Resistance to kanamycin, neomycin, paromomycin, ribostamycin, butirosin and gentamicin B. From Klebsiella pneumoniae.
   5299..5478    -  promoter       NOS promoter: nopaline synthase promoter
   7119..8693    +  CDS            ATF1: ATF1_YEAST - Experimental evidence at protein level: Swiss-Prot protein existence level 1. Major alcohol O-acetyltransferase that uses acetyl-CoA to synthesize acetate esters from various alcohols, producing ethyl acetate, isoamyl acetate, isobutyl acetate, butyl acetate, hexyl acetate, heptyl acetate and octyl acetate (PubMed:7764365, PubMed:9758847, PubMed:10653746, PubMed:12937998, PubMed:16845703, PubMed:18597084, PubMed:17891501, PubMed:25306884, PubMed:28160314). The alcohol acyltransferase activity is promiscuous with regard to alcohol but relatively specific for acetyl-CoA since ATF1 d
  10658..11632   +  CDS            ACO11_CHORO: Experimental evidence at protein level: Swiss-Prot protein existence level 1. Catalyzes the formation of Delta(11) fatty acyl precursors in the pheromone gland, with a preference for myristic acid. From Choristoneura rosaceana (Oblique banded leafroller).
  15990..16014   +  misc_feature   RB T-DNA repeat: right border repeat from nopaline C58 T-DNA
  16354..16755   +  CDS            Y4CG_SINFN (fragment): Protein inferred from homology: Swiss-Prot protein existence level 3. From Sinorhizobium fredii (strain NBRC 101917 / NGR234).
  17315..17944   +  CDS            pVS1 StaA: stability protein from the Pseudomonas plasmid pVS1 (Heeb et al., 2000)
