[The description below was written by a language model from this plasmid's Addgene catalogue record and pLannotate feature annotations shown in this document.]
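Description:
GB4361 is a GoldenBraid-style plant expression module built in the pDGB3_alpha1 binary backbone, designed for Agrobacterium-mediated delivery of a multigene moth pheromone biosynthesis pathway into plants; the associated work concerns Nicotiana benthamiana. The sequenced plasmid is about 18.2 kb. Outside the T-DNA, it carries a high-copy ColE1/pUC-type origin with a pBR322 bom region for propagation in E. coli. The pVS1 replication origin, together with its RepA and StaA proteins, supports stable maintenance in Agrobacterium. Bacterial selection is by kanamycin, conferred by an aph(3')-Ia gene.

Between the nopaline-type left and right T-DNA borders lie four transcriptional units. Next to the left border, an nptII (neo) coding sequence driven by the NOS promoter and ended by the NOS terminator provides constitutive kanamycin resistance for selecting transformed plant tissue. The other three units encode an alcohol acetyltransferase (SpATF1-2, annotated by homology to yeast ATF1), a delta-11 fatty acyl desaturase (Atr delta11, annotated by similarity to a leafroller moth desaturase) and a fatty acyl reductase (HarFAR). In general terms, these activities desaturate fatty acyl precursors, reduce them to alcohols and acetylate the alcohols to give pheromone-type compounds.

The automated feature table does not annotate the HarFAR coding sequence, which presumably sits in the unannotated region upstream of the right border. It also does not annotate the promoters or terminators of the three pathway genes. According to the record, these units are not constitutive but depend on dCasEV2.1, a dCas9-based programmable transcriptional activator that is evidently supplied from elsewhere with its guide RNAs, since neither is annotated here. This arrangement allows tunable control of pheromone pathway expression.
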