Addgene plasmid #187815: GB4361
Purpose: Module for dCasEV2.1 activated expression of ATF1-2, HarFAR and Atr delta11.
Depositing lab: Diego Orzaez. Depositing organization: Instituto de Biologia Molecular y Celular de Plantas. Publication: Tunable control of insect pheromone biosynthesis in Nicotiana benthamiana. Kallam K, Moreno-Gimenez E, Mateos-Fernandez R, Tansley C, Gianoglio S, Orzaez D, Patron N. Plant Biotechnol J. 2023 Apr 9. doi: 10.1111/pbi.14048. PubMed 37032497.
Backbone
  Vector backbone: pDGB3_alpha1
  Vector type: Plant Expression
Growth in bacteria
  Bacterial resistance: Kanamycin, 50 μg/mL
  Growth temperature: 37°C
  Growth strain: DH5alpha
  Copy number: High Copy
Gene/Insert
  Gene/Insert name: Moth Pheromone pathway
  Species: Synthetic
  Cloning method: Restriction Enzyme; 5′ cloning site Unknown (unknown if destroyed)
Terms and licenses: Academic/Nonprofit Terms; Industry Terms: Not Available to Industry
Depositor comments: Contains the Transcriptional Units for constitutive expression of kanamycin resistance, and for dCasEV2.1-regulated expression of SpATF1-2, Atr delta11 and HarFAR
How to cite: GB4361 was a gift from Diego Orzaez (Addgene plasmid # 187815 ; http://n2t.net/addgene:187815 ; RRID:Addgene_187815)
